Addgene plasmid #134464: mApple-M1 SpastinE442Q
Purpose: M1 SpastinE442Q expression
Depositing lab: Jennifer Lippincott-Schwartz. Publication: Spastin tethers lipid droplets to peroxisomes and directs fatty acid trafficking through ESCRT-III. Chang CL, Weigel AV, Ioannou MS, Pasolli HA, Xu CS, Peale DR, Shtengel G, Freeman M, Hess HF, Blackstone C, Lippincott-Schwartz J. J Cell Biol. 2019 Aug 5;218(8):2583-2599. doi: 10.1083/jcb.201902061. Epub 2019 Jun 21. PubMed 31227594.
Backbone
  Vector backbone: mApple-C1
  Total vector size (bp): 6540
  Vector type: Mammalian Expression
Growth in bacteria
  Bacterial resistance: Kanamycin, 50 μg/mL
  Growth temperature: 37°C
  Growth strain: DH5alpha
  Copy number: High Copy
Gene/Insert
  Gene/Insert name: M1 Spastin
  Species: H. sapiens (human)
  Mutation: Glu to Gln at amino acid 442
  GenBank ID: NM_014946
  Entrez Gene: SPAST (a.k.a. ADPSP, FSP2, SPG4)
  Promoter: CMV
  Cloning method: Restriction Enzyme; 5′ cloning site EcoRI (not destroyed); 3′ cloning site BamHI (not destroyed)
  Sequencing primers: 5′ Unknown
Terms and licenses: Academic/Nonprofit Terms; Industry Terms: Not Available to Industry
How to cite: mApple-M1 SpastinE442Q was a gift from Jennifer Lippincott-Schwartz (Addgene plasmid # 134464 ; http://n2t.net/addgene:134464 ; RRID:Addgene_134464)
