[The description below was written by a language model from this plasmid's Addgene catalogue record and pLannotate feature annotations shown in this document.]
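Description:
mApple-M1 SpastinE442Q is a 6,540 bp mammalian expression plasmid built on the mApple-C1 backbone, a C1-style fluorescent-protein fusion vector. In bacteria it replicates from a high-copy ColE1/pUC-type origin and is selected with kanamycin. The same NeoR/KanR gene (Tn5 aminoglycoside phosphotransferase) sits behind tandem bacterial (AmpR/bla) and SV40 early promoters and ends in an HSV TK polyadenylation signal, so it can also confer G418 resistance in mammalian cells. An f1 origin is present as well. The short annotated fragments of ble, large T antigen, the bGH poly(A) signal and a terminal piece of the CMV enhancer appear to be backbone remnants or the circular wrap-around of the promoter region rather than functional elements.

The expression cassette uses the human CMV immediate-early enhancer and promoter to drive the red fluorescent protein mApple, followed by a short stretch of the multiple cloning site and then the human SPAST coding sequence, with an SV40 polyadenylation signal downstream. The insert was cloned between EcoRI and BamHI sites, both retained, which places mApple at the N-terminus of spastin. The record identifies the insert as the M1 form of spastin, the longer isoform initiated at the first start codon, carrying a glutamate-to-glutamine substitution at residue 442. In general terms, E442Q lies in the AAA ATPase domain and is widely used as an ATP hydrolysis-deficient variant, although the record itself does not describe the functional effect. The stated purpose is simply expression of M1 SpastinE442Q. The associated study concerns spastin's role in tethering lipid droplets to peroxisomes and in fatty acid trafficking, which suggests use in fluorescence imaging of the mutant protein's localization in transfected cells.
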