Features (pLannotate 1.2.2; 16 found; start..end, strand, type, name):
     16..319     +  enhancer       CMV enhancer: human cytomegalovirus immediate early enhancer
    320..523     +  promoter       CMV promoter: human cytomegalovirus (CMV) immediate early promoter
    568..1275    +  CDS            mApple: mApple is a basic (constitutively fluorescent) red fluorescent protein published in 2008, derived from Discosoma sp.. It is reported to be a rapidly-maturing monomer with high acid sensitivity.
   1276..1311    +  misc_feature   MCS (fragment): multiple cloning site
   1306..3150    +  CDS            SPAST: SPAST_HUMAN - Also known as ADPSP, FSP2, KIAA1083 From Homo sapiens (Human).
   3176..3260    +  CDS            large T antigen (fragment): large T antigen from SV40 (simian virus 40)
   3283..3404    +  polyA_signal   SV40 poly(A) signal: SV40 polyadenylation signal
   3438..3866    -  rep_origin     f1 ori (sequence partly withheld): f1 bacteriophage origin of replication; arrow indicates direction of (+) strand synthesis
   3893..3997    +  promoter       AmpR promoter: bla
   3999..4356    +  promoter       SV40 promoter: SV40 enhancer and early promoter
   4391..5185    +  CDS            NeoR/KanR: aminoglycoside phosphotransferase from Tn5; aph(3')-II (or nptII); confers resistance to neomycin, kanamycin, and G418 (Geneticin®)
   5206..5358    +  CDS            ble (fragment): BLE_KLEPN - Experimental evidence at protein level: Swiss-Prot protein existence level 1. Binding protein with a strong affinity to the bleomycin family of antibiotics. Binds to CL990; an antimitotic-antibiotic compound. From Klebsiella pneumoniae.
   5417..5464    +  polyA_signal   HSV TK poly(A) signal: herpes simplex virus thymidine kinase polyadenylation signal (Cole and Stacy, 1985)
   5555..5571    -  polyA_signal   bGH poly(A) signal (fragment): bovine growth hormone polyadenylation signal
   5793..6381    +  rep_origin     ori: high-copy-number ColE1/pMB1/pBR322/pUC origin of replication
   6496..6540    +  enhancer       CMV enhancer (fragment): human cytomegalovirus immediate early enhancer
>Addgene plasmid #134464 | mApple-M1 SpastinE442Q | addgene full sequence | sequence record 264546 | Addgene NGS Result
ATATATGGAGTTCCGCGTTACATAACTTACGGTAAATGGCCCGCCTGGCTGACCGCCCAACGACCCCCGC
CCATTGACGTCAATAATGACGTATGTTCCCATAGTAACGCCAATAGGGACTTTCCATTGACGTCAATGGG
TGGAGTATTTACGGTAAACTGCCCACTTGGCAGTACATCAAGTGTATCATATGCCAAGTACGCCCCCTAT
TGACGTCAATGACGGTAAATGGCCCGCCTGGCATTATGCCCAGTACATGACCTTATGGGACTTTCCTACT
TGGCAGTACATCTACGTATTAGTCATCGCTATTACCATGGTGATGCGGTTTTGGCAGTACATCAATGGGC
GTGGATAGCGGTTTGACTCACGGGGATTTCCAAGTCTCCACCCCATTGACGTCAATGGGAGTTTGTTTTG
GCACCAAAATCAACGGGACTTTCCAAAATGTCGTAACAACTCCGCCCCATTGACGCAAATGGGCGGTAGG
CGTGTACGGTGGGAGGTCTATATAAGCAGAGCTGGTTTAGTGAACCGTCAGATCCGCTAGCGCTACCGGT
CGCCACCATGGTGAGCAAGGGCGAGGAGAATAACATGGCCATCATCAAGGAGTTCATGCGCTTCAAGGTG
CACATGGAGGGCTCCGTGAACGGCCACGAGTTCGAGATCGAGGGCGAGGGCGAGGGCCGCCCCTACGAGG
CCTTTCAGACCGCTAAGCTGAAGGTGACCAAGGGTGGCCCCCTGCCCTTCGCCTGGGACATCCTGTCCCC
TCAGTTCATGTACGGCTCCAAGGTCTACATTAAGCACCCAGCCGACATCCCCGACTACTTCAAGCTGTCC
TTCCCCGAGGGCTTCAGGTGGGAGCGCGTGATGAACTTCGAGGACGGCGGCATTATTCACGTTAACCAGG
ACTCCTCCCTGCAGGACGGCGTGTTCATCTACAAGGTGAAGCTGCGCGGCACCAACTTCCCCTCCGACGG
CCCCGTAATGCAGAAGAAGACCATGGGCTGGGAGGCCTCCGAGGAGCGGATGTACCCCGAGGACGGCGCC
CTGAAGAGCGAGATCAAGAAGAGGCTGAAGCTGAAGGACGGCGGCCACTACGCCGCCGAGGTCAAGACCA
CCTACAAGGCCAAGAAGCCCGTGCAGCTGCCCGGCGCCTACATCGTCGACATCAAGTTGGACATCGTGTC
CCACAACGAGGACTACACCATCGTGGAACAGTACGAACGCGCCGAGGGCCGCCACTCCACCGGCGGCATG
GACGAGCTGTACAAGTCCGGACTCAGATCTCGAGCTCAAGCTTCGAATTCTCCGGGTGGACGAGGGAAGA
AGAAAGGCTCCGGCGGCGCCAGCAACCCGGTGCCTCCCAGGCCTCCGCCCCCTTGCCTGGCCCCCGCCCC
TCCCGCCGCCGGGCCGGCCCCTCCGCCCGAGTCGCCGCATAAGCGGAACCTGTACTATTTCTCCTACCCG
CTGTTTGTAGGCTTCGCGCTGCTGCGTTTGGTCGCCTTCCACCTGGGGCTCCTCTTCGTGTGGCTCTGCC
AGCGCTTCTCCCGCGCCCTCGCGGCAGCCAAGAGGAGCTCCGGGGCCGCGCCAGCACCTGCCTCGGCCTC
GGCCCCGGCGCCGGTGCCGGGCGGCGAGGCCGAGCGCGTCCGAGTCTTCCACAAACAGGCCTTCGAGTAC
ATCTCCATTGCCCTGCGCATCGATGAGGATGAGAAAGCAGGACAGAAGGAGCAAGCTGTGGAATGGTATA
AGAAAGGTATTGAAGAACTGGAAAAAGGAATAGCTGTTATAGTTACAGGACAAGGTGAACAGTGTGAAAG
AGCTAGACGCCTTCAAGCTAAAATGATGACTAATTTGGTTATGGCCAAGGACCGCTTACAACTTCTAGAG
AAGATGCAACCAGTTTTGCCATTTTCCAAGTCACAAACGGACGTCTATAATGACAGTACTAACTTGGCAT
GCCGCAATGGACATCTCCAGTCAGAAAGTGGAGCTGTTCCAAAAAGAAAAGACCCCTTAACACACACTAG
TAATTCACTGCCTCGTTCAAAAACAGTTATGAAAACTGGATCTGCAGGCCTTTCAGGCCACCATAGAGCA
CCTAGTTACAGTGGTTTATCCATGGTTTCTGGAGTGAAACAGGGATCTGGTCCTGCTCCTACCACTCATA
AGGGTACTCCGAAAACAAATAGGACAAATAAACCTTCTACCCCTACAACTGCTACTCGTAAGAAAAAAGA
CTTGAAGAATTTTAGGAATGTGGACAGCAACCTTGCTAACCTTATAATGAATGAAATTGTGGACAATGGA
ACAGCTGTTAAATTTGATGATATAGCTGGTCAAGACTTGGCAAAACAAGCATTGCAAGAAATTGTTATTC
TTCCTTCTCTGAGGCCTGAGTTGTTCACAGGGCTTAGAGCTCCTGCCAGAGGGCTGTTACTCTTTGGTCC
ACCTGGGAATGGGAAGACAATGCTGGCTAAAGCAGTAGCTGCAGAATCGAATGCAACCTTCTTTAATATA
AGTGCTGCAAGTTTAACTTCAAAATACGTGGGAGAAGGAGAGAAATTGGTGAGGGCTCTTTTTGCTGTGG
CTCGAGAACTTCAACCTTCTATAATTTTTATAGATCAAGTTGATAGCCTTTTGTGTGAAAGAAGAGAAGG
GGAGCACGATGCTAGTAGACGCCTAAAAACTGAATTTCTAATAGAATTTGATGGTGTACAGTCTGCTGGA
GATGACAGAGTACTTGTAATGGGTGCAACTAATAGGCCACAAGAGCTTGATGAGGCTGTTCTCAGGCGTT
TCATCAAACGGGTATATGTGTCTTTACCAAATGAGGAGACAAGACTACTTTTGCTTAAAAATCTGTTATG
TAAACAAGGAAGTCCATTGACCCAAAAAGAACTAGCACAACTTGCTAGAATGACTGATGGATACTCAGGA
AGTGACCTAACAGCTTTGGCAAAAGATGCAGCACTGGGTCCTATCCGAGAACTAAAACCAGAACAGGTGA
AGAATATGTCTGCCAGTGAGATGAGAAATATTCGATTATCTGACTTCACTGAATCCTTGAAAAAAATAAA
ACGCAGCGTCAGCCCTCAAACTTTAGAAGCGTACATACGTTGGAACAAGGACTTTGGAGATACCACTGTT
TAAGGATCCACCGGATCTAGATAACTGATCATAATCAGCCATACCACATTTGTAGAGGTTTTACTTGCTT
TAAAAAACCTCCCACACCTCCCCCTGAACCTGAAACATAAAATGAATGCAATTGTTGTTGTTAACTTGTT
TATTGCAGCTTATAATGGTTACAAATAAAGCAATAGCATCACAAATTTCACAAATAAAGCATTTTTTTCA
CTGCATTCTAGTTGTGGTTTGTCCAAACTCATCAATGTATCTTAACGCGTAAATTGTAAGCGTTAATATT
TTGTTAAAATTCGCGTTAAATTTTTGTTAAATCAGCTCATTTTTTAACCAATAGGCCGAAATCGGCAAAA
TCCCTTATAAATCAAAAGAATAGACCGAGATAGGGT
[37 nt withheld, positions 3537-3573]
AAAGAACGTGGACTCCAACGTCAAAGG
[49 nt withheld, positions 3601-3649]
T
[91 nt withheld, positions 3651-3741]
G
[124 nt withheld, positions 3743-3866]
CAGGTGGCACTTTTCGGGGAAATGTGCGCGGAACCCCTATTTGTTTATTTTTCTAAATACATTCAAATAT
GTATCCGCTCATGAGACAATAACCCTGATAAATGCTTCAATAATATTGAAAAAGGAAGAGTCCTGAGGCG
GAAAGAACCAGCTGTGGAATGTGTGTCAGTTAGGGTGTGGAAAGTCCCCAGGCTCCCCAGCAGGCAGAAG
TATGCAAAGCATGCATCTCAATTAGTCAGCAACCAGGTGTGGAAAGTCCCCAGGCTCCCCAGCAGGCAGA
AGTATGCAAAGCATGCATCTCAATTAGTCAGCAACCATAGTCCCGCCCCTAACTCCGCCCATCCCGCCCC
TAACTCCGCCCAGTTCCGCCCATTCTCCGCCCCATGGCTGACTAATTTTTTTTATTTATGCAGAGGCCGA
GGCCGCCTCGGCCTCTGAGCTATTCCAGAAGTAGTGAGGAGGCTTTTTTGGAGGCCTAGGCTTTTGCAAA
GATCGATCAAGAGACAGGATGAGGATCGTTTCGCATGATTGAACAAGATGGATTGCACGCAGGTTCTCCG
GCCGCTTGGGTGGAGAGGCTATTCGGCTATGACTGGGCACAACAGACAATCGGCTGCTCTGATGCCGCCG
TGTTCCGGCTGTCAGCGCAGGGGCGCCCGGTTCTTTTTGTCAAGACCGACCTGTCCGGTGCCCTGAATGA
ACTGCAAGACGAGGCAGCGCGGCTATCGTGGCTGGCCACGACGGGCGTTCCTTGCGCAGCTGTGCTCGAC
GTTGTCACTGAAGCGGGAAGGGACTGGCTGCTATTGGGCGAAGTGCCGGGGCAGGATCTCCTGTCATCTC
ACCTTGCTCCTGCCGAGAAAGTATCCATCATGGCTGATGCAATGCGGCGGCTGCATACGCTTGATCCGGC
TACCTGCCCATTCGACCACCAAGCGAAACATCGCATCGAGCGAGCACGTACTCGGATGGAAGCCGGTCTT
GTCGATCAGGATGATCTGGACGAAGAGCATCAGGGGCTCGCGCCAGCCGAACTGTTCGCCAGGCTCAAGG
CGAGCATGCCCGACGGCGAGGATCTCGTCGTGACCCATGGCGATGCCTGCTTGCCGAATATCATGGTGGA
AAATGGCCGCTTTTCTGGATTCATCGACTGTGGCCGGCTGGGTGTGGCGGACCGCTATCAGGACATAGCG
TTGGCTACCCGTGATATTGCTGAAGAGCTTGGCGGCGAATGGGCTGACCGCTTCCTCGTGCTTTACGGTA
TCGCCGCTCCCGATTCGCAGCGCATCGCCTTCTATCGCCTTCTTGACGAGTTCTTCTGAGCGGGACTCTG
GGGTTCGAAATGACCGACCAAGCGACGCCCAACCTGCCATCACGAGATTTCGATTCCACCGCCGCCTTCT
ATGAAAGGTTGGGCTTCGGAATCGTTTTCCGGGACGCCGGCTGGATGATCCTCCAGCGCGGGGATCTCAT
GCTGGAGTTCTTCGCCCACCCTAGGGGGAGGCTAACTGAAACACGGAAGGAGACAATACCGGAAGGAACC
CGCGCTATGACGGCAATAAAAAGACAGAATAAAACGCACGGTGTTGGGTCGTTTGTTCATAAACGCGGGG
TTCGGTCCCAGGGCTGGCACTCTGTCGATACCCCACCGAGACCCCATTGGGGCCAATACGCCCGCGTTTC
TTCCTTTTCCCCACCCCACCCCCCAAGTTCGGGTGAAGGCCCAGGGCTCGCAGCCAACGTCGGGGCGGCA
GGCCCTGCCATAGCCTCAGGTTACTCATATATACTTTAGATTGATTTAAAACTTCATTTTTAATTTAAAA
GGATCTAGGTGAAGATCCTTTTTGATAATCTCATGACCAAAATCCCTTAACGTGAGTTTTCGTTCCACTG
AGCGTCAGACCCCGTAGAAAAGATCAAAGGATCTTCTTGAGATCCTTTTTTTCTGCGCGTAATCTGCTGC
TTGCAAACAAAAAAACCACCGCTACCAGCGGTGGTTTGTTTGCCGGATCAAGAGCTACCAACTCTTTTTC
CGAAGGTAACTGGCTTCAGCAGAGCGCAGATACCAAATACTGTTCTTCTAGTGTAGCCGTAGTTAGGCCA
CCACTTCAAGAACTCTGTAGCACCGCCTACATACCTCGCTCTGCTAATCCTGTTACCAGTGGCTGCTGCC
AGTGGCGATAAGTCGTGTCTTACCGGGTTGGACTCAAGACGATAGTTACCGGATAAGGCGCAGCGGTCGG
GCTGAACGGGGGGTTCGTGCACACAGCCCAGCTTGGAGCGAACGACCTACACCGAACTGAGATACCTACA
GCGTGAGCTATGAGAAAGCGCCACGCTTCCCGAAGGGAGAAAGGCGGACAGGTATCCGGTAAGCGGCAGG
GTCGGAACAGGAGAGCGCACGAGGGAGCTTCCAGGGGGAAACGCCTGGTATCTTTATAGTCCTGTCGGGT
TTCGCCACCTCTGACTTGAGCGTCGATTTTTGTGATGCTCGTCAGGGGGGCGGAGCCTATGGAAAAACGC
CAGCAACGCGGCCTTTTTACGGTTCCTGGCCTTTTGCTGGCCTTTTGCTCACATGTTCTTTCCTGCGTTA
TCCCCTGATTCTGTGGATAACCGTATTACCGCCATGCATTAGTTATTAATAGTAATCAATTACGGGGTCA
TTAGTTCATAGCCC
